Addgene plasmid #24219: EGFPC1-huNFATc1EE-WT
Depositing lab: Jerry Crabtree. Depositing organization: Stanford University. Publication: Nuclear localization of NF-ATc by a calcineurin-dependent, cyclosporin-sensitive intramolecular interaction. Beals CR, Clipstone NA, Ho SN, Crabtree GR. Genes Dev. 1997 Apr 1. 11(7):824-34. 10.1101/gad.11.7.824 PubMed 9106655.
Backbone
  Vector backbone: pEGFPC1
  Backbone manufacturer: Clonetech
  Backbone size w/o insert (bp): 4700
  Vector type: Mammalian Expression
Growth in bacteria
  Bacterial resistance: Kanamycin, 50 μg/mL
  Growth temperature: 37°C
  Growth strain: DH5alpha
  Copy number: High Copy
Gene/Insert
  Gene/Insert name: NFATc1 (alt name: NFAT2)
  Species: H. sapiens (human)
  Insert size (bp): 2147
  Entrez Gene: NFATC1 (a.k.a. NF-ATC, NF-ATc1.2, NFAT2, NFATc)
  Tag / fusion protein: GFP (N terminal on backbone); EE (C terminal on insert)
  Cloning method: Restriction Enzyme; 5′ cloning site Bgl II (not destroyed); 3′ cloning site BamH1 (not destroyed)
  Sequencing primers: 5′ EGFP C seq. primer (#6478-1)
Terms and licenses: Academic/Nonprofit Terms; Industry Terms: Not Available to Industry
How to cite: EGFPC1-huNFATc1EE-WT was a gift from Jerry Crabtree (Addgene plasmid # 24219 ; http://n2t.net/addgene:24219 ; RRID:Addgene_24219)
