[The description below was written by a language model from this plasmid's Addgene catalogue record and pLannotate feature annotations shown in this document.]
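Description:
EGFPC1-huNFATc1EE-WT is a mammalian expression plasmid built on the pEGFP-C1 backbone, carrying wild-type human NFATc1 (also called NFAT2) as an N-terminal EGFP fusion. The roughly 2.1 kb NFATc1 coding region was inserted between the BglII and BamHI sites of the polylinker, immediately downstream of and in frame with EGFP, and carries a C-terminal EE epitope tag according to the catalogue entry. Transcription of the fusion is driven by the human cytomegalovirus immediate early enhancer and promoter and terminated by the SV40 polyadenylation signal. The automated annotation labels the insert by its closest match to the mouse Nfatc1 protein entry, but the catalogue record identifies the insert as human. The small large T antigen, ble and bGH poly(A) fragments in the feature table are short partial matches within backbone sequence, not functional elements.

The sequenced plasmid is about 6.9 kb and replicates at high copy in E. coli from a ColE1/pUC-type origin; an f1 origin is also present. A single NeoR/KanR (Tn5 aminoglycoside phosphotransferase) gene sits behind tandem bacterial (bla) and SV40 early promoters and is followed by the HSV TK polyadenylation signal, so it gives kanamycin resistance in bacteria and can support G418 selection in transfected mammalian cells.

NFATc1 is a calcium/calcineurin-regulated transcription factor involved in inducible cytokine gene expression in T cells, and the associated publication addresses its calcineurin-dependent, cyclosporin-sensitive nuclear localization. The EGFP fusion is therefore suited to visualising the subcellular distribution and cytoplasm-to-nucleus movement of NFATc1 in cells, while the EE tag offers an independent handle for antibody-based detection. The "WT" in the name implies a wild-type reference, although the record lists no mutant counterparts.
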