Features (pLannotate 1.2.2; 14 found; start..end, strand, type, name):
     61..364     +  enhancer       CMV enhancer: human cytomegalovirus immediate early enhancer
    365..568     +  promoter       CMV promoter: human cytomegalovirus (CMV) immediate early promoter
    613..1329    +  CDS            EGFP: EGFP is a basic (constitutively fluorescent) green fluorescent protein published in 1996, derived from Aequorea victoria. It is reported to be a rapidly-maturing weak dimer with moderate acid sensitivity.
   1345..3492    +  CDS            Nfatc1: NFAC1_MOUSE - Also known as Nfat2, Nfatc. Experimental evidence at protein level: Swiss-Prot protein existence level 1. Plays a role in the inducible expression of cytokine genes in T-cells, especially in the induction of the IL-2 or IL-4 gene transcription (PubMed:9388475). Also controls gene expression in embryonic cardiac cells. Could regulate not only the activation and proliferation but also the differentiation and programmed death of T- lymphocytes as well as lymphoid and non-lymphoid cells (By similarity). Required for osteoclastogenesis and regulates many genes important for osteoclast
   3575..3659    +  CDS            large T antigen (fragment): large T antigen from SV40 (simian virus 40)
   3682..3803    +  polyA_signal   SV40 poly(A) signal: SV40 polyadenylation signal
   3837..4265    -  rep_origin     f1 ori (sequence partly withheld): f1 bacteriophage origin of replication; arrow indicates direction of (+) strand synthesis
   4292..4396    +  promoter       AmpR promoter: bla
   4398..4755    +  promoter       SV40 promoter: SV40 enhancer and early promoter
   4790..5584    +  CDS            NeoR/KanR: aminoglycoside phosphotransferase from Tn5; aph(3')-II (or nptII); confers resistance to neomycin, kanamycin, and G418 (Geneticin®)
   5605..5757    +  CDS            ble (fragment): BLE_KLEPN - Experimental evidence at protein level: Swiss-Prot protein existence level 1. Binding protein with a strong affinity to the bleomycin family of antibiotics. Binds to CL990; an antimitotic-antibiotic compound. From Klebsiella pneumoniae.
   5816..5863    +  polyA_signal   HSV TK poly(A) signal: herpes simplex virus thymidine kinase polyadenylation signal (Cole and Stacy, 1985)
   5954..5970    -  polyA_signal   bGH poly(A) signal (fragment): bovine growth hormone polyadenylation signal
   6192..6780    +  rep_origin     ori: high-copy-number ColE1/pMB1/pBR322/pUC origin of replication
>Addgene plasmid #24219 | EGFPC1-huNFATc1EE-WT | addgene full sequence | sequence record 224759 | Addgene NGS Result
TAGTTATTAATAGTAATCAATTACGGGGTCATTAGTTCATAGCCCATATATGGAGTTCCGCGTTACATAA
CTTACGGTAAATGGCCCGCCTGGCTGACCGCCCAACGACCCCCGCCCATTGACGTCAATAATGACGTATG
TTCCCATAGTAACGCCAATAGGGACTTTCCATTGACGTCAATGGGTGGAGTATTTACGGTAAACTGCCCA
CTTGGCAGTACATCAAGTGTATCATATGCCAAGTACGCCCCCTATTGACGTCAATGACGGTAAATGGCCC
GCCTGGCATTATGCCCAGTACATGACCTTATGGGACTTTCCTACTTGGCAGTACATCTACGTATTAGTCA
TCGCTATTACCATGGTGATGCGGTTTTGGCAGTACATCAATGGGCGTGGATAGCGGTTTGACTCACGGGG
ATTTCCAAGTCTCCACCCCATTGACGTCAATGGGAGTTTGTTTTGGCACCAAAATCAACGGGACTTTCCA
AAATGTCGTAACAACTCCGCCCCATTGACGCAAATGGGCGGTAGGCGTGTACGGTGGGAGGTCTATATAA
GCAGAGCTGGTTTAGTGAACCGTCAGATCCGCTAGCGCTACCGGTCGCCACCATGGTGAGCAAGGGCGAG
GAGCTGTTCACCGGGGTGGTGCCCATCCTGGTCGAGCTGGACGGCGACGTAAACGGCCACAAGTTCAGCG
TGTCCGGCGAGGGCGAGGGCGATGCCACCTACGGCAAGCTGACCCTGAAGTTCATCTGCACCACCGGCAA
GCTGCCCGTGCCCTGGCCCACCCTCGTGACCACCCTGACCTACGGCGTGCAGTGCTTCAGCCGCTACCCC
GACCACATGAAGCAGCACGACTTCTTCAAGTCCGCCATGCCCGAAGGCTACGTCCAGGAGCGCACCATCT
TCTTCAAGGACGACGGCAACTACAAGACCCGCGCCGAGGTGAAGTTCGAGGGCGACACCCTGGTGAACCG
CATCGAGCTGAAGGGCATCGACTTCAAGGAGGACGGCAACATCCTGGGGCACAAGCTGGAGTACAACTAC
AACAGCCACAACGTCTATATCATGGCCGACAAGCAGAAGAACGGCATCAAGGTGAACTTCAAGATCCGCC
ACAACATCGAGGACGGCAGCGTGCAGCTCGCCGACCACTACCAGCAGAACACCCCCATCGGCGACGGCCC
CGTGCTGCTGCCCGACAACCACTACCTGAGCACCCAGTCCGCCCTGAGCAAAGACCCCAACGAGAAGCGC
GATCACATGGTCCTGCTGGAGTTCGTGACCGCCGCCGGGATCACTCTCGGCATGGACGAGCTGTACAAGT
CCGGACTCAGATCCATGTCAAGCACCAGCTTTCCAGTCCCTTCCAAGTTTCCACTTGGCCCTGCGGCTGC
GGTCTTCGGGAGAGGAGAAACTTTGGGGCCCGCGCCGCGCGCCGGCGGCACCATGAAGTCAGCGGAGGAA
GAACACTATGGCTATGCATCCTCCAACGTCAGCCCCGCCCTGCCGCTCCCCACGGCGCACTCCACCCTGC
CGGCCCCGTGCCACAACCTTCAGACCTCCACACCGGGCATCATCCCGCCGGCGGATCACCCCTCGGGGTA
CGGAGCAGCTTTGGACGGTGGGCCCGCGGGCTACTTCCTCTCCTCCGGCCACACCAGGCCTGATGGGGCC
CCTGCCCTGGAGAGTCCTCGCATCGAGATAACCTCGTGCTTGGGCCTGTACCACAACAATAACCAGTTTT
TCCACGATGTGGAGGTGGAAGACGTCCTCCCTAGCTCCAAACGGTCCCCCTCCACGGCCACGCTGAGTCT
GCCCAGCCTGGAGGCCTACAGAGACCCCTCGTGCCTGAGCCCGGCCAGCAGCCTGTCCTCCCGGAGCTGC
AACTCAGAGGCCTCCTCCTACGAGTCCAACTACTCGTACCCGTACGCGTCCCCCCAGACGTCGCCATGGC
AGTCTCCCTGCGTGTCTCCCAAGACCACGGACCCCGAGGAGGGCTTTCCCCGCGGGCTGGGGGCCTGCAC
ACTGCTGGGTTCCCCGCAGCACTCCCCCTCCACCTCGCCCCGCGCCAGCGTCACTGAGGAGAGCTGGCTG
GGTGCCCGCTCCTCCAGACCCGCGTCCCCTTGCAACAAGAGGAAGTACAGCCTCAACGGCCGGCAGCCGC
CCTACTCACCCCACCACTCGCCCACGCCGTCCCCGCACGGCTCCCCGCGGGTCAGCGTGACCGACGACTC
GTGGTTGGGCAACACCACCCAGTACACCAGCTCGGCCATCGTGGCCGCCATCAACGCGCTGACCACCGAC
AGCAGCCTGGACCTGGGAGATGGCGTCCCTGTCAAGTCCCGCAAGACCACCCTGGAGCAGCCGCCCTCAG
TGGCGCTCAAGGTGGAGCCCGTCGGGGAGGACCTGGGCAGCCCCCCGCCCCCGGCCGACTTCGCGCCCGA
AGACTACTCCTCTTTCCAGCACATCAGGAAGGGCGGCTTCTGCGACCAGTACCTGGCGGTGCCGCAGCAC
CCCTACCAGTGGGCGAAGCCCAAGCCCCTGTCCCCTACGTCCTACATGAGCCCGACCCTGCCCGCCCTGG
ACTGGCAGCTGCCGTCCCACTCAGGCCCGTATGAGCTTCGGATTGAGGTGCAGCCCAAGTCCCACCACCG
AGCCCACTACGAGACGGAGGGCAGCCGGGGGGCCGTGAAGGCGTCGGCCGGAGGACACCCCATCGTGCAG
CTGCATGGCTACTTGGAGAATGAGCCGCTGATGCTGCAGCTTTTCATTGGGACGGCGGACGACCGCCTGC
TGCGCCCGCACGCCTTCTACCAGGTGCACCGCATCACAGGGAAGACCGTGTCCACCACCAGCCACGAGGC
TATCCTCTCCAACACCAAAGTCCTGGAGATCCCACTCCTGCTGGAGAACAGCATGCGAGCCGTCATTGAC
TGTGCCGGAATCCTGAAACTCAGAAACTCCGACATTGAACTTCGGAAAGGAGAGACGGACATCGGGAGGA
AGAACACACGGGTACGGCTGGTGTTCCGCGTTCACGTCCCGCAACCCAGCGGCCGCACGCTGTCCCTGCA
GGTGGCCTCCAACCCCATCGAATGCTCCCAGCGCTCAGCTCAGGAGCTGCCTCTGGTGGAGAAGCAGAGC
ACGGACAGCTATCCGGTCGTGGGCGGGAAGAAGATGGTCCTGTCTGGCCACAACTTCCTGCAGGACTCCA
AGGTCATTTTCGTGGAGAAAGCCCCAGATGGCCACCATGTCTGGGAGATGGAAGCGAAAACTGACCGGGA
CCTGTGCAAGCCGAATTCTCTGGTGGTTGAGATCCCGCCATTTCGGAATCAGAGGATAACCAGCCCCGTT
CACGTCAGTTTCTACGTCTGCAACGGGAAGAGAAAGCGAAGCCAGTACCAGCGTTTCACCTACCTTCCCG
CCAACGGTAACGCCATCTTTCTAACCGTAAGCCGTGAACATGAGCGCGTGGGGTGCTTTTTCGGCAGCGA
ATATATGCCAATGGAATGAGCGGCCGCAAAAGGAAAAAAGGGCGAATTCGTTTGATCCACCGGATCTAGA
TAACTGATCATAATCAGCCATACCACATTTGTAGAGGTTTTACTTGCTTTAAAAAACCTCCCACACCTCC
CCCTGAACCTGAAACATAAAATGAATGCAATTGTTGTTGTTAACTTGTTTATTGCAGCTTATAATGGTTA
CAAATAAAGCAATAGCATCACAAATTTCACAAATAAAGCATTTTTTTCACTGCATTCTAGTTGTGGTTTG
TCCAAACTCATCAATGTATCTTAACGCGTAAATTGTAAGCGTTAATATTTTGTTAAAATTCGCGTTAAAT
TTTTGTTAAATCAGCTCATTTTTTAACCAATAGGCCGAAATCGGCAAAATCCCTTATAAATCAAAAGAAT
AGACCGAGATAGGGT
[37 nt withheld, positions 3936-3972]
AAAGAACGTGGACTCCAACGTCAAAGG
[49 nt withheld, positions 4000-4048]
T
[91 nt withheld, positions 4050-4140]
G
[124 nt withheld, positions 4142-4265]
CAGGTGGCACTTTTCGGGGAAATGTGCGCGGAACCCCTATTTGTTTATTTTTCTAAATACATTCAAATAT
GTATCCGCTCATGAGACAATAACCCTGATAAATGCTTCAATAATATTGAAAAAGGAAGAGTCCTGAGGCG
GAAAGAACCAGCTGTGGAATGTGTGTCAGTTAGGGTGTGGAAAGTCCCCAGGCTCCCCAGCAGGCAGAAG
TATGCAAAGCATGCATCTCAATTAGTCAGCAACCAGGTGTGGAAAGTCCCCAGGCTCCCCAGCAGGCAGA
AGTATGCAAAGCATGCATCTCAATTAGTCAGCAACCATAGTCCCGCCCCTAACTCCGCCCATCCCGCCCC
TAACTCCGCCCAGTTCCGCCCATTCTCCGCCCCATGGCTGACTAATTTTTTTTATTTATGCAGAGGCCGA
GGCCGCCTCGGCCTCTGAGCTATTCCAGAAGTAGTGAGGAGGCTTTTTTGGAGGCCTAGGCTTTTGCAAA
GATCGATCAAGAGACAGGATGAGGATCGTTTCGCATGATTGAACAAGATGGATTGCACGCAGGTTCTCCG
GCCGCTTGGGTGGAGAGGCTATTCGGCTATGACTGGGCACAACAGACAATCGGCTGCTCTGATGCCGCCG
TGTTCCGGCTGTCAGCGCAGGGGCGCCCGGTTCTTTTTGTCAAGACCGACCTGTCCGGTGCCCTGAATGA
ACTGCAAGACGAGGCAGCGCGGCTATCGTGGCTGGCCACGACGGGCGTTCCTTGCGCAGCTGTGCTCGAC
GTTGTCACTGAAGCGGGAAGGGACTGGCTGCTATTGGGCGAAGTGCCGGGGCAGGATCTCCTGTCATCTC
ACCTTGCTCCTGCCGAGAAAGTATCCATCATGGCTGATGCAATGCGGCGGCTGCATACGCTTGATCCGGC
TACCTGCCCATTCGACCACCAAGCGAAACATCGCATCGAGCGAGCACGTACTCGGATGGAAGCCGGTCTT
GTCGATCAGGATGATCTGGACGAAGAGCATCAGGGGCTCGCGCCAGCCGAACTGTTCGCCAGGCTCAAGG
CGAGCATGCCCGACGGCGAGGATCTCGTCGTGACCCATGGCGATGCCTGCTTGCCGAATATCATGGTGGA
AAATGGCCGCTTTTCTGGATTCATCGACTGTGGCCGGCTGGGTGTGGCGGACCGCTATCAGGACATAGCG
TTGGCTACCCGTGATATTGCTGAAGAGCTTGGCGGCGAATGGGCTGACCGCTTCCTCGTGCTTTACGGTA
TCGCCGCTCCCGATTCGCAGCGCATCGCCTTCTATCGCCTTCTTGACGAGTTCTTCTGAGCGGGACTCTG
GGGTTCGAAATGACCGACCAAGCGACGCCCAACCTGCCATCACGAGATTTCGATTCCACCGCCGCCTTCT
ATGAAAGGTTGGGCTTCGGAATCGTTTTCCGGGACGCCGGCTGGATGATCCTCCAGCGCGGGGATCTCAT
GCTGGAGTTCTTCGCCCACCCTAGGGGGAGGCTAACTGAAACACGGAAGGAGACAATACCGGAAGGAACC
CGCGCTATGACGGCAATAAAAAGACAGAATAAAACGCACGGTGTTGGGTCGTTTGTTCATAAACGCGGGG
TTCGGTCCCAGGGCTGGCACTCTGTCGATACCCCACCGAGACCCCATTGGGGCCAATACGCCCGCGTTTC
TTCCTTTTCCCCACCCCACCCCCCAAGTTCGGGTGAAGGCCCAGGGCTCGCAGCCAACGTCGGGGCGGCA
GGCCCTGCCATAGCCTCAGGTTACTCATATATACTTTAGATTGATTTAAAACTTCATTTTTAATTTAAAA
GGATCTAGGTGAAGATCCTTTTTGATAATCTCATGACCAAAATCCCTTAACGTGAGTTTTCGTTCCACTG
AGCGTCAGACCCCGTAGAAAAGATCAAAGGATCTTCTTGAGATCCTTTTTTTCTGCGCGTAATCTGCTGC
TTGCAAACAAAAAAACCACCGCTACCAGCGGTGGTTTGTTTGCCGGATCAAGAGCTACCAACTCTTTTTC
CGAAGGTAACTGGCTTCAGCAGAGCGCAGATACCAAATACTGTTCTTCTAGTGTAGCCGTAGTTAGGCCA
CCACTTCAAGAACTCTGTAGCACCGCCTACATACCTCGCTCTGCTAATCCTGTTACCAGTGGCTGCTGCC
AGTGGCGATAAGTCGTGTCTTACCGGGTTGGACTCAAGACGATAGTTACCGGATAAGGCGCAGCGGTCGG
GCTGAACGGGGGGTTCGTGCACACAGCCCAGCTTGGAGCGAACGACCTACACCGAACTGAGATACCTACA
GCGTGAGCTATGAGAAAGCGCCACGCTTCCCGAAGGGAGAAAGGCGGACAGGTATCCGGTAAGCGGCAGG
GTCGGAACAGGAGAGCGCACGAGGGAGCTTCCAGGGGGAAACGCCTGGTATCTTTATAGTCCTGTCGGGT
TTCGCCACCTCTGACTTGAGCGTCGATTTTTGTGATGCTCGTCAGGGGGGCGGAGCCTATGGAAAAACGC
CAGCAACGCGGCCTTTTTACGGTTCCTGGCCTTTTGCTGGCCTTTTGCTCACATGTTCTTTCCTGCGTTA
TCCCCTGATTCTGTGGATAACCGTATTACCGCCATGCAT
