>Addgene plasmid #24219 | EGFPC1-huNFATc1EE-WT | addgene partial sequence | sequence record 36470 | EGFP-C 5'-CATGGTCCTGCTGGAGTTCGTG-3'
TCGGCATGGACGAGCTGTACAAGTCCGGACTCAGATCCATGTCAAGCACCAGCTTTCCAGTCCCTTCCAA
GTTTCCACTTGGCCCTGCGGCTGCGGTCTTCGGGAGAGGAGAAACTTTGGGGCCCGCGCCGCGCGCCGGC
GGCACCATGAAGTCAGCGGAGGAAGAACACTATGGCTATGCATCCTCCAACGTCAGCCCCGCCCTGCCGC
TCCCCACGGCGCACTCCACCCTGCCGGCCCCGTGCCACAACCTTCAGACCTCCACACCGGGCATCATCCC
GCCGGCGGATCACCCCTCGGGGTACGGAGCAGCTTTGGACGGTGGGCCCGCGGGCTACTTCCTCTCCTCC
GGCCACACCAGGCCTGATGGGGCCCCTGCCCTGGAGAGTCCTCGCATCGAGATAACCTCGTGCTTGGGCC
TGTACCACAACAATAACCAGTTTTTCCACGATGTGGAGGTGGAAGACGTCCTCCCTAGCTCCAAACGGTC
CCCCTCCACGGCCACGCTGAGTCTGCCCAGCCTGGAGGCCTACAGAGACCCCTCGTGCCTGAGCCCGGCC
AGCAGCCTGTCCTCCCGGAGCTGCAACTCAGAGGCCTCCTCCTACGAGTCCAACTACTCGTACCCGTACG
CGTCCCCCCAGACGTCGCCATGGCAGTCTCCCTGCGTGTCTCCCAAGACCACGGACCCCGAGGAGGGCTT
TCCCCGCGGGCTGGGGGCCTGCACACTGCTGGGTTCCCCGCAGCACTCCCCCTCCACCTCGCCCCGCGCC
AGCGTCACTGAGGAGAGCTGGCTGGGTGCCCGCTCCTCCAGACCCGCGTCCCCTTGCAACAAGAGGAAGT
ACAGCCTCAACGGCCGG
