>Addgene plasmid #24219 | EGFPC1-huNFATc1EE-WT | addgene partial sequence | sequence record 37753 | SV40pA-R 5'-GAAATTTGTGATGCTATTGC-3'
GCTGCATAACAGTTAACAACAACAATTGCATTCATTTTATGTTTCAGGTTCAGGGGGAGGTGTGGGAGGT
TTTTTAAAGCAAGTAAAACCTCTACAAATGTGGTATGGCTGATTATGATCAGTTATCTAGATCCGGTGGA
TCAAACGAATTCGCCCTTTTTTCCTTTTGCGGCCGCTCATTCCATTGGCATATATTCGCTGCCGAAAAAG
CACCCCACGCGCTCATGTTCACGGCTTACGGTTAGAAAGATGGCGTTACCGTTGGCGGGAAGGTAGGTGA
AACGCTGGTACTGGCTTCGCTTTCTCTTCCCGTTGCAGACGTAGAAACTGACGTGAACGGGGCTGGTTAT
CCTCTGATTCCGAAATGGCGGGATCTCAACCACCAGAGAATTCGGCTTGCACAGGTCCCGGTCAGTTTTC
GCTTCCATCTCCCAGACATGGTGGCCATCTGGGGCTTTCTCCACGAAAATGACCTTGGAGTCCTGCAGGA
AGTTGTGGCCAGACAGGACCATCTTCTTCCCGCCCACGACCGGATAGCTGTCCGTGCTCTGCTTCTCCAC
CAGAGGCAGCTCCTGAGCTGAGCGCTGGGAGCATTCGATGGGGTTGGAGGCCACCTGCAGGGACAGCGTG
CGGCCGCTGGGTTGCGGGACGTGAACGCGGAACACCAGCCGTACCCGTGTGTTCTTCCTCCCGATGTCCG
TCTCTCCTTTCCGAAGTTCAATGTCGGAGTTTCTGAGTTTCAGGATTCCGGCACAGTCAATGACGGCTCG
CATGCTGTTC
